>Addgene plasmid #45489 | FR52re | addgene partial sequence | sequence record 64271 | pBRrevBam 5'-GGTGATGTCGGCGATATAGG-3'
GGCGCCGGTGATGCCGGCCACGATGCGTCCGGCGTAGAGGATCGAGATCGATCTCGATCCCGCGAAATTA
ATACGACTCACTATAGGGGAATTGTGAGCGGATAACAATTCCCCTCTAGAAATAATTTTGTTTAACTTTA
AGAAGGAGATATACATATGGGTGAATTTGATATTCGCTTCCGTACCGATGATGATGAACAGTTTGAAAAA
GTCCTGAAAGAAATGAACCGCCGTGCTCGTAAAGATGCGGGCACCGTGACGTATACCCGTGATGGTAACG
ACTTTGAAATTCGCATCACGGGCATTAGCGAACAGAATCGTAAAGAACTGGCCAAAGAAGTGGAACGCCT
GGCAAAAGAACAAAACATTACGGTCACCTACACGGAACGCGGCAGCCTCGAGCACCACCACCACCACCAC
TGAGATCCGGCTGCTAACAAAGCCCGAAAGGAAGCTGAGTTGGCTGCTGCCACCGCTGAGCAATAACTAG
CATAACCCCTTGGGGCCTCTAAACGGGTCTTGAGGGGTTTTTTGCTGAAAGGAGGAACTATATCCGGATT
GGCGAATGGG
[124 nt withheld, positions 571-694]
C
[91 nt withheld, positions 696-786]
A
[49 nt withheld, positions 788-836]
CCTTTGACG
