>Addgene plasmid #45489 | FR52re | depositor partial sequence | sequence record 67498 | insert sequence NdeI to XhoI
CATATGGGTGAATTTGATATTCGCTTCCGTACCGATGATGATGAACAGTTTGAAAAAGTCCTGAAAGAAA
TGAACCGCCGTGCTCGTAAAGATGCGGGCACCGTGACGTATACCCGTGATGGTAACGACTTTGAAATTCG
CATCACGGGCATTAGCGAACAGAATCGTAAAGAACTGGCCAAAGAAGTGGAACGCCTGGCAAAAGAACAA
AACATTACGGTCACCTACACGGAACGCGGCAGCCTCGAG
