[The description below was written by a language model from this plasmid's Addgene catalogue record.]
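Description:
FR52re is a bacterial expression plasmid built on the pET29b(+) backbone, carrying a short synthetic open reading frame of about 249 bp in a construct of roughly 5.5 kb. It is selected with kanamycin and is recorded as high copy. No feature table accompanies the record, so the origin of replication and other backbone elements are not itemised. As a pET-series vector it would be expected to drive expression from a T7 promoter under lac operator control, which fits the listed T7 sequencing primer and the recommendation of a BL21-derived strain, supplying T7 RNA polymerase, for protein production. A separate cloning strain is listed for propagation.

The insert, also called FR52re, is a synthetic sequence described only as a redesign of an earlier construct named Di-I_5_FR28. The record does not state the function, fold or intended properties of the encoded protein, though its size corresponds to a small domain of around 80 residues. The insert was cloned between NdeI and XhoI, both of which remain intact. In pET29b this arrangement places the start codon at the NdeI site, thereby removing the vector's N-terminal S-tag region, and reads through XhoI into the backbone-encoded C-terminal 6xHis tag, allowing purification by immobilised metal affinity chromatography. Part of the plasmid derives from commercially synthesised DNA. The construct is suited to recombinant production and purification of this designed protein in E. coli for biochemical or structural characterisation.
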