Addgene plasmid #45489: FR52re
Depositing lab: David Baker. Depositing organization: University of Washington.
Backbone
  Vector backbone: pET29b(+)
  Backbone size w/o insert (bp): 5370
  Total vector size (bp): 5478
  Vector type: Bacterial Expression
Growth in bacteria
  Bacterial resistance: Kanamycin, 50 μg/mL
  Growth temperature: 37°C
  Growth strain: XL10 Gold
  Growth instructions: For protein expression, BL21 star is recommended
  Copy number: High Copy
Gene/Insert
  Gene/Insert name: FR52re
  Species: Synthetic
  Insert size (bp): 249
  Mutation: redesign of Di-I_5_FR28
  Tag / fusion protein: 6xHis (C terminal on backbone)
  Cloning method: Restriction Enzyme; 5′ cloning site NdeI (not destroyed); 3′ cloning site XhoI (not destroyed)
  Sequencing primers: 5′ T7
Resource information
  A portion of this plasmid was derived from a plasmid made by: GenScript
Terms and licenses: Academic/Nonprofit Terms; Industry Terms: Not Available to Industry
How to cite: FR52re was a gift from David Baker (Addgene plasmid # 45489 ; http://n2t.net/addgene:45489 ; RRID:Addgene_45489)
